>Addgene plasmid #158732 | pENTR E3 pR5A L3-L2 | addgene full sequence | sequence record 311221 | Addgene NGS Result
ATTGTTGCCCAGTTATCTCGCCCTGATCCGGCGTTGGCCGCGTTGACCAACGACCACCTCGTCGCCTTGG
CCTGCCTCGGCGGGCGTCCTGCGCTGGATGCAGTGAAAAAGGGATTGGGGGATCCTATCAGCCGTTCCCA
GCTGGTGAAGTCCGAGCTGGAGGAGAAGAAATCCGAGTTGAGGCACAAGCTGAAGTACGTGCCCCACGAG
TACATCGAGCTGATCGAGATCGCCCGGAACAGCACCCAGGACCGTATCCTGGAGATGAAGGTGATGGAGT
TCTTCATGAAGGTGTACGGCTACAGGGGCAAGCACCTGGGCGGCTCCAGGAAGCCCGACGGCGCCATCTA
CACCGTGGGCTCCCCCATCGACTACGGCGTGATCGTGGACACCAAGGCCTACTCCGGCGGCTACAACCTG
CCCATCGGCCAGGCCGACGAAATGCAGAGGTACGTGGAGGAGAACCAGACCAGGAACAAGCACATCAACC
CCAACGAGTGGTGGAAGGTGTACCCCTCCAGCGTGACCGAGTTCAAGTTCCTGTTCGTGTCCGGCCACTT
CAAGGGCAACTACAAGGCCCAGCTGACCAGGCTGAACCACATCACCAACTGCAACGGCGCCGTGCTGTCC
GTGGAGGAGCTCCTGATCGGCGGCGAGATGATCAAGGCCGGCACCCTGACCCTGGAGGAGGTGAGGAGGA
AGTTCAACAACGGCGAGATCAACTTCGCGGCCGACTGATAACTCGAGCGATCCTCTAGAACCCAGCTTTC
TTGTACAAAGTTGGCATTATAAGAAAGCATTGCTTATCAATTTGTTGCAACGAACAGGTCACTATCAGTC
AAAATAAAATCATTATTTGCCATCCAGCTGCAGGGCGGCCGCGATATCCCCTATAGTGAGTCGTATTACA
TGGTCATAGCTGTTTCCTGGCAGCTCTGGCCCGTGTCTCAAAATCTCTGATGTTACATTGCACAAGATAA
AAATATATCATCATGAACAATAAAACTGTCTGCTTACATAAACAGTAATACAAGGGGTGTTATGAGCCAT
ATTCAACGGGAAACGTCGAGGCCGCGATTAAATTCCAACATGGATGCTGATTTATATGGGTATAAATGGG
CTCGCGATAATGTCGGGCAATCAGGTGCGACAATCTATCGCTTGTATGGGAAGCCCGATGCGCCAGAGTT
GTTTCTGAAACATGGCAAAGGTAGCGTTGCCAATGATGTTACAGATGAGATGGTCAGACTAAACTGGCTG
ACGGAATTTATGCCTCTTCCGACCATCAAGCATTTTATCCGTACTCCTGATGATGCATGGTTACTCACCA
CTGCGATCCCCGGAAAAACAGCATTCCAGGTATTAGAAGAATATCCTGATTCAGGTGAAAATATTGTTGA
TGCGCTGGCAGTGTTCCTGCGCCGGTTGCATTCGATTCCTGTTTGTAATTGTCCTTTTAACAGCGATCGC
GTATTTCGCCTTGCTCAGGCGCAATCACGAATGAATAACGGTTTGGTTGATGCGAGTGATTTTGATGACG
AGCGTAATGGCTGGCCTGTTGAACAAGTCTGGAAAGAAATGCATAAACTTTTGCCATTCTCACCGGATTC
AGTCGTCACTCATGGTGATTTCTCACTTGATAACCTTATTTTTGACGAGGGGAAATTAATAGGTTGTATT
GATGTTGGACGAGTCGGAATCGCAGACCGATACCAGGATCTTGCCATCCTATGGAACTGCCTCGGTGAGT
TTTCTCCTTCATTACAGAAACGGCTTTTTCAAAAATATGGTATTGATAATCCTGATATGAATAAATTGCA
GTTTCATTTGATGCTCGATGAGTTTTTCTAATCAGAATTGGTTAATTGGTTGTAACACTGGCAGAGCATT
ACGCTGACTTGACGGGACGGCGCAAGCTCATGACCAAAATCCCTTAACGTGAGTTACGCGTCGTTCCACT
GAGCGTCAGACCCCGTAGAAAAGATCAAAGGATCTTCTTGAGATCCTTTTTTTCTGCGCGTAATCTGCTG
CTTGCAAACAAAAAAACCACCGCTACCAGCGGTGGTTTGTTTGCCGGATCAAGAGCTACCAACTCTTTTT
CCGAAGGTAACTGGCTTCAGCAGAGCGCAGATACCAAATACTGTTCTTCTAGTGTAGCCGTAGTTAGGCC
ACCACTTCAAGAACTCTGTAGCACCGCCTACATACCTCGCTCTGCTAATCCTGTTACCAGTGGCTGCTGC
CAGTGGCGATAAGTCGTGTCTTACCGGGTTGGACTCAAGACGATAGTTACCGGATAAGGCGCAGCGGTCG
GGCTGAACGGGGGGTTCGTGCACACAGCCCAGCTTGGAGCGAACGACCTACACCGAACTGAGATACCTAC
AGCGTGAGCTATGAGAAAGCGCCACGCTTCCCGAAGGGAGAAAGGCGGACAGGTATCCGGTAAGCGGCAG
GGTCGGAACAGGAGAGCGCACGAGGGAGCTTCCAGGGGGAAACGCCTGGTATCTTTATAGTCCTGTCGGG
TTTCGCCACCTCTGACTTGAGCGTCGATTTTTGTGATGCTCGTCAGGGGGGCGGAGCCTATGGAAAAACG
CCAGCAACGCGGCCTTTTTACGGTTCCTGGCCTTTTGCTGGCCTTTTGCTCACATGTTCTTTCCTGCGTT
ATCCCCTGATTCTGTGGATAACCGTATTACCGCCTTTGAGTGAGCTGATACCGCTCGCCGCAGCCGAACG
ACCGAGCGCAGCGAGTCAGTGAGCGAGGAAGCGGAAGAGCGCCCAATACGCAAACCGCCTCTCCCCGCGC
GTTGGCCGATTCATTAATGCAGCTGGCACGACAGGTTTCCCGACTGGAAAGCGGGCAGTGAGCGCAACGC
AATTAATACGCGTACCGCTAGCCAGGAAGAGTTTGTAGAAACGCAAAAAGGCCATCCGTCAGGATGGCCT
TCTGCTTAGTTTGATGCCTGGCAGTTTATGGCGGGCGTCCTGCCCGCCACCCTCCGGGCCGTTGCTTCAC
AACGTTCAAATCCGCTCCCGGCGGATTTGTCCTACTCAGGAGAGCGTTCACCGACAAACAACAGATAAAA
CGAAAGGCCCAGTCTTCCGACTGAGCCTTTCGTTTTATTTGATGCCTGGCAGTTCCCTACTCTCGCGTTA
ACGCTAGCATGGATGTTTTCCCAGTCACGACGTTGTAAAACGACGGCCAGTCTTAAGCTCGGGCCCCAAA
TAATGATTTTATTTTGACTGATAGTGACCTGTTCGTTGCAACAAATTGATGAGCAATGCTTTTTTATAAT
GCCAACTTTGTATAATAAAGTTGATAAGGAGACCGCCGCTGCCAAGTTCGAGAGACAGCACATGGACAGC
ATCGATATCGCCGATCTACGCACGCTCGGCTACAGCCAGCAGCAACAGGAGAAGATCAAACCGAAGGTTC
GTTCGACAGTGGCGCAGCACCACGAGGCACTGGTCGGCCACGGGTTTACACACGCGCACATCGTTGCGTT
AAGCCAACACCCGGCAGCGTTAGGGACCGTCGCTGTCAAGTATCAGGACATGATCGCAGCGTTGCCAGAG
GCGACACACGAAGCGATCGTTGGCGTCGGCAAACAGTGGTCCGGCGCACGCGCTCTGGAGGCCTTGCTCA
CGGTGGCGGGAGAGTTGAGAGGTCCACCGTTACAGTTGGACACAGGCCAACTTCTCAAGATTGCAAAACG
TGGCGGCGTGACCGCAGTGGAGGCAGTGCATGCATGGCGCAATGCACTGACGGGTGCCCCGCTCAAGGAG
ACGGGCGCCGCTACAGGGCGCGTCCCATTCGCCATTCAGGCTGCGCAACTGTTGGGAAGGGCGATCGGTG
CGGGCCTCTTCGCTATTACGCCAGCTGGCGAAAGGGGGATGTGCTGCAAGGCGATTAAGTTGGGTAACGC
CAGGGTTTTCCCAGTCACGACGTTGTAAAACGACGGCCAGTGAGCGCGCGTAATACGACTCACTATAGGG
CGAATTGGGTACCGGGCCCCCCCTCGAGGCCCTCCAGCTTTTGTTCCCTTTAGTGAGGGTTAATTGCGCG
CTTGGCGTAATCATGGTCATAGCTGTTTCCTGTGTGAAATTGTTATCCGCTCACAATTCCACACAACATA
CGAGCCGGAAGCATAAAGTGTAAAGCCTGGGGTGCCTAATGAGTGAGCTAACTCACATTAATTGCGTTGC
GCTCACTGCCCGCTTTCCACCGGTCGTCTCCACCCCTGAGCAGGTAGTGGCTATTGCATCCCACGACGGG
GGCAGACCCGCACTGGAGTCA
Features (pLannotate 1.2.2; 20 found; start..end, strand, type, name):
    139..726     +  CDS            fokIR (fragment): T2F1_PLAOK - Also known as rfoKI. Experimental evidence at protein level: Swiss-Prot protein existence level 1. Recognizes the double-stranded sequence 5'-GGATG-3'/3'-CATCC- 5' and cleaves respectively 14 bases after G-1 and 13 bases before C-1. From Planomicrobium okeanokoites (Planococcus okeanokoites) (Flavobacterium okeanokoites).
    760..859     -  protein_bind   attL2: mutant version of attL; recombination site for the Gateway® LR reaction LR Clonase™
    890..908     -  promoter       T7 promoter: promoter for bacteriophage T7 RNA polymerase
   1042..1851    +  CDS            KanR: aminoglycoside phosphotransferase; aph(3')-Ia; confers resistance to kanamycin in bacteria or G418 (Geneticin®) in eukaryotes
   1998..2586    +  rep_origin     ori: high-copy-number ColE1/pMB1/pBR322/pUC origin of replication
   2769..2861    +  CDS            lacI (fragment): lac repressor; lacI; The lac repressor binds to the lac operator to inhibit transcription in E. coli. This inhibition can be relieved by adding lactose or isopropyl-β-D-thiogalactopyranoside (IPTG).
   2916..2943    -  terminator     rrnB T2 terminator: transcription terminator T2 from the E. coli rrnB gene
   3075..3118    +  terminator     rrnB T1 terminator: Escherichia coli rrnB; transcription terminator T1 from the E. coli rrnB gene
   3165..3201    -  CDS            lacZα (fragment): LacZα fragment of β-galactosidase; lacZ fragment
   3218..3313    +  protein_bind   attL3: mutant version of attL; recombination site for the Gateway® LR reaction LR Clonase™
   3373..3783    +  CDS            avrXa10 (fragment): AVX10_XANOO - Experimental evidence at protein level: Swiss-Prot protein existence level 1. Avirulence protein. Induces the hypersensitive response (HR)in rice plants carrying the resistance gene Xa10. Activity depends on the presence of the core repeat domains; replacement with repeat domains from other proteins (AvrBs3 of X.euvesicatoria (AC P14727) or AvrXa7 of this organism) does not elicit the HR. Probably acts as a transcription factor in its host plant (rice) to induce plant resistance or disease. From Xanthomonas oryzae pv. oryzae.
   3785..3803    -  rep_origin     f1 ori (fragment): f1 bacteriophage origin of replication; arrow indicates direction of (+) strand synthesis
   3808..3963    -  CDS            lacZα (fragment): LacZα fragment of β-galactosidase; lacZ fragment
   3971..3989    +  promoter       T7 promoter: promoter for bacteriophage T7 RNA polymerase
   3998..4019    -  misc_feature   MCS (fragment): pBluescript multiple cloning site
   4037..4055    -  promoter       T3 promoter: promoter for bacteriophage T3 RNA polymerase
   4100..4116    -  protein_bind   lac operator: The lac repressor binds to the lac operator to inhibit transcription in E. coli. This inhibition can be relieved by adding lactose or isopropyl-β-D-thiogalactopyranoside (IPTG). lac repressor encoded by lacI
   4124..4154    -  promoter       lac promoter: promoter for the E. coli lac operon
   4169..4190    -  protein_bind   CAP binding site: CAP binding activates transcription in the presence of cAMP. E. coli catabolite activator protein
   4289..117     +  CDS            avrBs3 (fragment) (across the origin): AVRB3_XANEU - Experimental evidence at protein level: Swiss-Prot protein existence level 1. Avirulence protein. Acts as a transcription factor in C.annuum plants. In susceptible plants lacking the Bs3 resistance gene induces expression of a number of genes, including genes homologous to a family of auxin-induced genes, alpha-expansin genes, pectate lyase, anthocyanidin glucoside rhamnosyl transferase and at least one transcription factor, UPA20. Their expression leads to plant hypertrophy in mesophyll cells, probably mainly mediated by UPA20 (PubMed:17962565). In resistant plants induces the h
