[The description below was written by a language model from this plasmid's Addgene catalogue record and pLannotate feature annotations shown in this document.]
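Description:
pENTR E3 pR5A L3-L2 is a MultiSite Gateway entry clone (4,291 nt in the sequenced record) used for assembling plant mitochondria-targeted TALENs (mitoTALENs). It is maintained in E. coli as a high-copy plasmid through a ColE1/pUC-type origin and is selected with kanamycin via the aph(3')-Ia KanR gene. The catalogue lists the backbone as PINII. The annotated rrnB T1/T2 terminators upstream of the attL3 site are of the kind commonly used to insulate an entry cassette from read-through transcription.

The payload lies between attL3 and attL2, which allow it to be recombined by LR Clonase into a destination vector as the third module of a multi-fragment assembly. It is a synthetic TALEN open reading frame that lacks the central TAL repeat array. The feature table shows an N-terminal TAL effector segment (matched to AvrXa10), followed by a lacZα stuffer with lac promoter/operator, T7 and T3 promoters and pBluescript polylinker remnants. After this come a C-terminal TAL effector segment (matched to AvrBs3, spanning the numbering origin) and the FokI nuclease domain. The stuffer occupies the position where a custom repeat array is to be inserted, and probably allows blue/white screening. The "last HD" note indicates that the final repeat, with an HD repeat-variable diresidue, is already built in.

According to the depositor, the plasmid replaces the HD-type final insertion vector of the Platinum Gate TALEN kit for building the right-hand TALEN. No plant promoter or mitochondrial targeting sequence is annotated; these are presumably supplied by other modules, though the record does not say so. The cited work used such TALENs to edit mitochondrial genomes and cure cytoplasmic male sterility.
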