Addgene plasmid #158732: pENTR E3 pR5A L3-L2
Purpose: Plant mitoTALEN vector assembly, Entry clone 3 with attL3 L2 (last HD)
Depositing lab: Shin-ichi Arimura. Depositing organization: University of Tokyo, Graduate School of Agricultural and Life Sciences. Publication: Curing cytoplasmic male sterility via TALEN-mediated mitochondrial genome editing. Kazama T, Okuno M, Watari Y, Yanase S, Koizuka C, Tsuruta Y, Sugaya H, Toyoda A, Itoh T, Tsutsumi N, Toriyama K, Koizuka N, Arimura SI. Nat Plants. 2019 Jul;5(7):722-730. doi: 10.1038/s41477-019-0459-z. Epub 2019 Jul 8. PubMed 31285556.
Backbone
  Vector backbone: PINII
  Vector type: TALEN
Growth in bacteria
  Bacterial resistance: Kanamycin, 50 μg/mL
  Growth temperature: 37°C
  Growth strain: DH5alpha
  Copy number: High Copy
Gene/Insert
  Gene/Insert name: TALEN ORF without TAL repeat
  Species: Synthetic
  Cloning method: Ligation Independent Cloning
Terms and licenses: Academic/Nonprofit Terms; Industry Terms: Not Available to Industry
Depositor comments: Multiste Gateway entry vector E3 compatible to be used as the final insertion vectors to make right TALEN, instead of ptCMV-136/63-VR-(HD), in the addgene Platinum Gate TALEN kit (Kit # 1000000043)
How to cite: pENTR E3 pR5A L3-L2 was a gift from Shin-ichi Arimura (Addgene plasmid # 158732 ; http://n2t.net/addgene:158732 ; RRID:Addgene_158732)
